>Addgene plasmid #66883 | pTER E2F1shRNA human | depositor partial sequence | sequence record 114810 | shRNA Sequence with partial flanking BglII and HindIII overhangs
GATCCCTATCTGTACTACGCAGCTGTTCAAGAGACAGCTGCGTAGTACAGATATTTTTGGAAA
