>Addgene plasmid #66883 | pTER E2F1shRNA human | addgene partial sequence | sequence record 117223 | pQE-Fwd 5'-CCCGAAAAGTGCCACCTG-3'
TTCGAACGCTGACGTCATCAACCCGCTCCAAGGAATCGCGGGCCCAGTGTCACTAGGCGGGAACACCCAG
CGCGCGTGCGCCCTGGCAGGAAGATGGCTGTGAGGGACAGGGGAGTGGCGCCCTGCAATATTTGCATGTC
GCTATGTGTTCTGGGAAATCACCATAAACGTGAAATGTCTTTGGATTTGGGAATCTTATAAGTTCCCTAT
CAGTGATAGAGATCCCTATCTGTACTACGCAGCTGTTCAAGAGACAGCTGCGTAGTACAGATATTTTTGG
AAAAGCTTGGTACCGAGCTCGGATCCACTAGTCCAGTGTGGTGGAATTCTGCAGATATCCAGCACAGTGG
CGGCCGCTCGAGTCTAGAGGGCCCGTTTAAACCCGCTGATCAGCCTCGACTGTGCCTTCTAGTTGCCAGC
CATCTGTTGTTTGCCCCTCCCCCGTGCCTTCCTTGACCCTGGAAGGTGCCACTCCCACTGTCCTTTCCTA
ATAAAATGAGGAAATTGCATCGCATTGTCTGAGTAGGTGTCATTCTATTCTGGGGGGTGGGGTGGGGCAG
GACAGCAAGGGGGAGGATTGGGAAGACAATAGCAGGCATGCTGGGGATGCGGTGGGCTCTATGGCTTCTG
AGGCGGAAAGAACCAGCTGGGGCTCTAGGGGGTATCCCC
[124 nt withheld, positions 670-793]
CGCCGGCTTTCCC
