>Addgene plasmid #66883 | pTER E2F1shRNA human | addgene partial sequence | sequence record 117331 | BGH-rev 5'-TAGAAGGCACAGTCGAGG-3'
GACTCGAGCGGCCGCCACTGTGCTGGATATCTGCAGAATTCCACCACACTGGACTAGTGGATCCGAGCTC
GGTACCAAGCTTTTCCAAAAATATCTGTACTACGCAGCTGTCTCTTGAACAGCTGCGTAGTACAGATAGG
GATCTCTATCACTGATAGGGAACTTATAAGATTCCCAAATCCAAAGACATTTCACGTTTATGGTGATTTC
CCAGAACACATAGCGACATGCAAATATTGCAGGGCGCCACTCCCCTGTCCCTCACAGCCATCTTCCTGCC
AGGGCGCACGCGCGCTGGGTGTTCCCGCCTAGTGACACTGGGCCCGCGATTCCTTGGAGCGGGTTGATGA
CGTCAGCGTTCGAATTCCTGCAGCCCGGGGGATCTCCCGATCCGTCGACGTCAGGTGGCACTTTTCGGGG
AAATGTGCGCGGAACCCCTATTTGTTTATTTTTCTAAATACATTCAAATATGTATCCGCTCATGAGACAA
TAACCCTGATAAATGCTTCAATAATATTGAAAAAGGAAGAGTATGAGTATTCAACATTTCCGTGTCGCCC
TTATTCCCTTTTTTGCGGCATTTTGCCTTCCTGTTTTTGCTCACCCAGAAACGCTGGTGAAAGTAAAAGA
TGCTGAAGATCAGTTGGGTGCACGAGTGGGTTACATCGAACTGGATCTCAACAGCGGTAAGATCCTTGAG
AGTTTTCGCCCCGAAGAACGTTTTCCAATGATGAGCACTTTTAAAGTTCTGCTATGTGGCGCGGTATTAT
CCCGTATTGACGCCGGGCAAGAGCAACTCGGTCGCCGCATACACTATTCTCAGAATGACTTGGTTGAGTA
CTCACCAGTCACAGAAAAGCATCTTACGGATGGCATGACAGTAAGAGAATTATGCAGTGCTGCCATAACC
ATGAGTGATAACACTGCGGCCAACTTACTTCTGACAACGATCGGAGGACCGAAGGAGCTAACCGCTT
