[The description below was written by a language model from this plasmid's Addgene catalogue record.]
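Description:
pTER E2F1shRNA human is a mammalian RNA interference plasmid built on the pTER backbone, designed for doxycycline-regulated knockdown of human E2F1 (E2F transcription factor 1, also known as RBAP1, RBBP3 or RBP3). It is maintained in E. coli as a high-copy plasmid under ampicillin selection, and it carries a Zeocin marker for selecting transfected mammalian cells, which allows stable lines to be derived. No feature table accompanies the record, so details such as the bacterial origin of replication and the promoter driving the Zeocin marker are not stated.

The payload is a short hairpin RNA cassette targeting a 19-nucleotide sequence in the human E2F1 transcript, cloned by restriction enzyme between BglII and HindIII sites, both of which remain intact. Expression is driven by the "H1 Tet" promoter, a version of the RNA polymerase III H1 promoter modified with a Tet operator. In this type of system, the promoter is occupied and silenced by the Tet repressor in cells that express it. Adding doxycycline releases the repressor, permitting transcription of the hairpin, which is then processed by the cellular RNAi machinery into siRNA directed against E2F1 mRNA. The record does not indicate that the repressor is encoded on this plasmid, so it would normally need to be supplied by the host cell line.

The construct is suited to inducible depletion of E2F1 in human cells. The associated study concerned E2F transcriptional activity and S-phase progression in relation to nuclear gamma-tubulin.
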