Addgene plasmid #66883: pTER E2F1shRNA human
Purpose: Doxycycline-regulated mammalian expression vector for expressing shRNA against E2F1
Depositing lab: Maria Alvarado-Kristensson. Depositing organization: Lund University. Publication: Nuclear localization of gamma-tubulin affects E2F transcriptional activity and S-phase progression. Hoog G, Zarrizi R, von Stedingk K, Jonsson K, Alvarado-Kristensson M. FASEB J. 2011 Nov;25(11):3815-27. doi: 10.1096/fj.11-187484. Epub 2011 Jul 25. PubMed 21788450.
Backbone
  Vector backbone: pTER
  Backbone manufacturer: A gift from Dr. Marc van de Wetering (PMID: 12776180)
  Vector type: Mammalian Expression, RNAi
  Selectable markers: Zeocin
Growth in bacteria
  Bacterial resistance: Ampicillin, 100 μg/mL
  Growth temperature: 37°C
  Growth strain: DH5alpha
  Copy number: High Copy
Gene/Insert
  Gene/Insert name: E2F transcription factor 1
  gRNA/shRNA sequence: TATCTGTACTACGCAGCTG
  Species: H. sapiens (human)
  Entrez Gene: E2F1 (a.k.a. E2F-1, RBAP1, RBBP3, RBP3)
  Promoter: H1 Tet
  Cloning method: Restriction Enzyme; 5′ cloning site BglII (not destroyed); 3′ cloning site HindIII (not destroyed)
  Sequencing primers: 5′ pQE promoter; 3′ BGH-rev
Terms and licenses: Academic/Nonprofit Terms; Industry Terms: Not Available to Industry
How to cite: pTER E2F1shRNA human was a gift from Maria Alvarado-Kristensson (Addgene plasmid # 66883 ; http://n2t.net/addgene:66883 ; RRID:Addgene_66883)
